>Addgene plasmid #116917 | pBEAST-J23101-sfGFP | addgene full sequence | sequence record 225526 | Addgene NGS Result
CGCCTGATGCGTGAACGTGACGGACGTAACCACCGCGACATGTGTGTGCTGTTCCGCTGGCTCGGATACC
CTTACTCTGTTGAAAACGAATAGATAGGTTAAGGAACGGTTATTTCTGCGTAGATCTATCTTACACAGCA
TCACACTGGCTCACCTTCGGGTGGGCCTTTCTGCGTTTATATACTAGAGAGAGAATATAAAAAGCCAGAT
TATTAATCCGGCTTTTTTATTATTTAGGCAACTGAAACGATTCGGATCCTGTATTACTATTCTTAGGATA
CTAGAGGATGACCCCATCTGTTTACAGCTAGCTCAGTCCTAGGTATTATGCTAGCTAGTAGAGTCACACA
GGAAAGTAGTAGATGCGTAAAGGCGAAGAGCTGTTCACTGGTGTCGTCCCTATTCTGGTGGAACTGGATG
GTGATGTCAACGGTCATAAGTTTTCCGTGCGTGGCGAGGGTGAAGGTGACGCAACTAATGGTAAACTGAC
GCTGAAGTTCATCTGTACTACTGGTAAACTGCCGGTACCTTGGCCGACTCTGGTAACGACGCTGACTTAT
GGTGTTCAGTGCTTTGCTCGTTATCCGGACCATATGAAGCAGCATGACTTCTTCAAGTCCGCCATGCCGG
AAGGCTATGTGCAGGAACGCACGATTTCCTTTAAGGATGACGGCACGTACAAAACGCGTGCGGAAGTGAA
ATTTGAAGGCGATACCCTGGTAAACCGCATTGAGCTGAAAGGCATTGACTTTAAAGAAGACGGCAATATC
CTGGGCCATAAGCTGGAATACAATTTTAACAGCCACAATGTTTACATCACCGCCGATAAACAAAAAAATG
GCATTAAAGCGAATTTTAAAATTCGCCACAACGTGGAGGATGGCAGCGTGCAGCTGGCTGATCACTACCA
GCAAAACACTCCAATCGGTGATGGTCCTGTTCTGCTGCCAGACAATCACTATCTGAGCACGCAAAGCGTT
CTGTCTAAAGATCCGAACGAGAAACGCGATCATATGGTTCTGCTGGAGTTCGTAACCGCAGCGGGCATCA
CGCATGGTATGGATGAACTGTACAAATGATGATAAGCTTACTTTATCTGAGAATAGTCAATCTTCGGAAA
TCCCAGGTGGCATGCTAAAAGTCTCGTAAAGCGTTCTATCAATAACCCGTTGGTGCCAGGCATCAAATAA
AACGAAAGGCTCAGTCGAAAGACTGGGCCTTTCGTTTTATCTGTTGTTTGTCGGTGAACGCTCTCTACTA
GAGTCACACTGGCTCACCTTCGGGTGGGCCTTTCTGCGTTTATACCGTCTCAGAATCGGCCGTGAACAAT
AAAATAGTTTCGGTATTATTGACCACTTCCGAGTAGAATCGTGCTTCAGTAAGAGTCGACCGATGCCCTT
GAGAGCCTTCAACCCAGTCAGCTCCTTCCGGTGGGCGCGGGGCATGACTATCGTCGCCGCACTTATGACT
GTCTTCTTTATCATGCAACTCGTAGGACAGGTGCCGGCAGCGCTCTTCCGCTTCCTCGCTCACTGACTCG
CTGCGCTCGGTCGTTCGGCTGCGGCGAGCGGTATCAGCTCACTCAAAGGCGGTAATACGGTTATCCACAG
AATCAGGGGATAACGCAGGAAAGAACATGTGAGCAAAAGGCCAGCAAAAGGCCAGGAACCGTAAAAAGGC
CGCGTTGCTGGCGTTTTTCCATAGGCTCCGCCCCCCTGACGAGCATCACAAAAATCGACGCTCAAGTCAG
AGGTGGCGAAACCCGACAGGACTATAAAGATACCAGGCGTTTCCCCCTGGAAGCTCCCTCGTGCGCTCTC
CTGTTCCGACCCTGCCGCTTACCGGATACCTGTCCGCCTTTCTCCCTTCGGGAAGCGTGGCGCTTTCTCA
TAGCTCACGCTGTAGGTATCTCAGTTCGGTGTAGGTCGTTCGCTCCAAGCTGGGCTGTGTGCACGAACCC
CCCGTTCAGCCCGACCGCTGCGCCTTATCCGGTAACTATCGTCTTGAGTCCAACCCGGTAAGACACGACT
TATCGCCACTGGCAGCAGCCACTGGTAACAGGATTAGCAGAGCGAGGTATGTAGGCGGTGCTACAGAGTT
CTTGAAGTGGTGGCCTAACTACGGCTACACTAGAAGAACAGTATTTGGTATCTGCGCTCTGCTGAAGCCA
GTTACCTTCGGAAAAAGAGTTGGTAGCTCTTGATCCGGCAAACAAACCACCGCTGGTAGCGGTGGTTTTT
TTGTTTGCAAGCAGCAGATTACGCGCAGAAAAAAAGGATCTCAAGAAGATCCTTTGATCTTTTCTACGGG
GTCTGACGCTCAGTGGAACGAAAACTCACGTTAAGGGATTTTGGTCATGAGATTATCAAAAAGGATCTTC
ACCTAGATCCTTTTAAATTAAAAATGAAGTTTTAAATCAATCTAAAGTATATATGAGTAAACTTGGTCTG
ACAGTTACCAATGCTTAATCAGTGAGGCACCTATCTCAGCGATCTGTCTATTTCGTTCATCCATAGTTGC
CTGACTCCCCGTCGTGTAGATAACTACGATACGGGAGGGCTTACCATCTGGCCCCAGTGCTGCAATGATA
CCGCGAGACCCACGCTCACCGGCTCCAGATTTATCAGCAATAAACCAGCCAGCCGGAAGGGCCGAGCGCA
GAAGTGGTCCTGCAACTTTATCCGCCTCCATCCAGTCTATTAATTGTTGCCGGGAAGCTAGAGTAAGTAG
TTCGCCAGTTAATAGTTTGCGCAACGTTGTTGCCATTGCTACAGGCATCGTGGTGTCACGCTCGTCGTTT
GGTATGGCTTCATTCAGCTCCGGTTCCCAACGATCAAGGCGAGTTACATGATCCCCCATGTTGTGCAAAA
AAGCGGTTAGCTCCTTCGGTCCTCCGATCGTTGTCAGAAGTAAGTTGGCCGCAGTGTTATCACTCATGGT
TATGGCAGCACTGCATAATTCTCTTACTGTCATGCCATCCGTAAGATGCTTTTCTGTGACTGGTGAGTAC
TCAACCAAGTCATTCTGAGAATAGTGTATGCGGCGACCGAGTTGCTCTTGCCCGGCGTCAACACGGGATA
ATACCGCGCCACATAGCAGAACTTTAAAAGTGCTCATCATTGGAAAACGTTCTTCGGGGCGAAAACTCTC
AAGGATCTTACCGCTGTTGAGATCCAGTTCGATGTAACCCACTCGTGCACCCAACTGATCTTCAGCATCT
TTTACTTTCACCAGCGTTTCTGGGTGAGCAAAAACAGGAAGGCAAAATGCCGCAAAAAAGGGAATAAGGG
CGACACGGAAATGTTGAATACTCATACTCTTCCTTTTTCAATATTATTGAAGCATTTATCAGGGTTATTG
TCTCATGAGCGGATACATATTTGAATGTATTTAGAAAAATAAACAAATAGGGGTTCCGCGCACATTTCCC
CGAAAAGTGCCACCTGACGTCTAAGAAACCATTATTATCATGACATTAACCTATAAAAATAGGCGTATCA
CGAGGCCCTTTCGTCTTCAAGAATTCTGGCGAATCCTCTGACCAGCCAGAAAACGACCTTTCTGTGGTGA
AACCGGATGCTGCAATTCAGAGCGCCAGCAAGTGGGGGACAGCAGAAGACCTGACCGCCGCAGAGTGGAT
GTTTGACATGGTGAAGACTATCGCACCATCAGCCAGAAAACCGAATTTTGCTGGGTGGGCTAACGATATC
Features (pLannotate 1.2.2; 10 found; start..end, strand, type, name):
    148..175     +  terminator     T7Te terminator: phage T7 early transcription terminator
    304..335     +  promoter       J23119 promoter (fragment): bacterial promoter (Registry of Standard Biological Parts BBa J23119)
    363..1076    +  CDS            superfolder GFP: GFP variant that folds robustly even when fused to poorly folded proteins (Pédelacq et al., 2006)
   1184..1255    +  terminator     rrnB T1 terminator: transcription terminator T1 from the E. coli rrnB gene
   1271..1298    +  terminator     T7Te terminator: phage T7 early transcription terminator
   1385..1516    +  CDS            TcR (fragment): tetracycline efflux protein; tet; confers resistance to tetracycline
   1696..2284    -  rep_origin     ori: high-copy-number ColE1/pMB1/pBR322/pUC origin of replication
   2455..3315    -  CDS            AmpR: β-lactamase; bla; confers resistance to ampicillin, carbenicillin, and related antibiotics
   3316..3420    -  promoter       AmpR promoter: bla
   3522..60      +  CDS            O (fragment) (across the origin): VRPO_LAMBD - Protein inferred from homology: Swiss-Prot protein existence level 3. Necessary for the bidirectional replication of DNA. It interacts with the ori (origin of replication) region of the genome during the initiation of replication. From Escherichia phage lambda (Bacteriophage lambda).
