[The description below was written by a language model from this plasmid's Addgene catalogue record and pLannotate feature annotations shown in this document.]
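Description:
pBEAST-J23101-sfGFP is a small (about 3.7 kb) high-copy bacterial plasmid built for synthetic biology and cell-free protein synthesis. It is derived from pBEST-OR2-OR1-Pr-UTR1-deGFP-T500, a vector widely used in E. coli lysate-based expression systems. It is propagated in E. coli using a ColE1/pUC-type origin of replication, with selection through a β-lactamase (AmpR) gene driven by its own bla promoter. The annotation also picks up short fragments of a tetracycline resistance gene and of the phage lambda O protein. These appear to be non-functional remnants of the backbone lineage rather than working parts.

The payload is a single constitutive expression unit. According to the record, the original OR2-OR1-Pr promoter and UTR were replaced with the Anderson-family constitutive promoter J23101 and the B0032 ribosome binding site, and deGFP was swapped for superfolder GFP, a robustly folding GFP variant. The automated feature table labels the promoter as a J23119 fragment, which probably reflects the close sequence similarity among members of this promoter family rather than a real discrepancy. Terminators were added on both sides of the cassette, B0014 upstream and B0015 downstream. This matches the annotated T7Te element ahead of the promoter and the rrnB T1 plus T7Te pair after the coding sequence, and it insulates the unit from read-through transcription. Forty-base-pair spacers flank the insert and each terminator, giving standard overlaps for Gibson assembly into more complex constructs.

The plasmid is intended to give strong constitutive sfGFP expression in cell-free reactions, where it can act as a fluorescent reference and as a modular starting point for building cell-free biosensor circuits.
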