Addgene plasmid #116917: pBEAST-J23101-sfGFP
Purpose: Strong constitutive expression of super-folder GFP for cell-free expression
Depositing lab: Jerome Bonnet. Depositing organization: CNRS UMR 5048, INSERM U1054, Centre de Biochimie Structurale. Publication: Plug-and-play metabolic transducers expand the chemical detection space of cell-free biosensors. Voyvodic PL, Pandi A, Koch M, Conejero I, Valjent E, Courtet P, Renard E, Faulon JL, Bonnet J. Nat Commun. 2019 Apr 12;10(1):1697. doi: 10.1038/s41467-019-09722-9. PubMed 30979906.
Backbone
  Vector backbone: pBEST-OR2-OR1-Pr-UTR1-deGFP-T500
  Modifications to backbone: Two 40bp spacers were added to the each end of the insert to facilitate Gibson assembly cloning into more complex constructs. Upstream and downstream terminators (B0014 and B0015, respectively) we also added, each flanked by two 40bp spacers. The OR2-OR1-Pr promoter and UTR were replaced with J23101 and B0032, respectively, and deGFP was replaced by sfGFP.
  Vector type: Synthetic Biology ; Cell-Free Protein Synthesis
Growth in bacteria
  Bacterial resistance: Ampicillin, 100 μg/mL
  Growth temperature: 37°C
  Growth strain: DH5alpha
  Copy number: High Copy
Gene/Insert
  Gene/Insert name: sfGFP
  Species: Synthetic
  Insert size (bp): 720
  Promoter: J23101
  Cloning method: Gibson Cloning
  Sequencing primers: 5′ ACTATCGCACCATCAGCCAG; 3′ GGCACCTGTCCTACGAGTTG
Terms and licenses: Academic/Nonprofit Terms; Industry Terms: Not Available to Industry
How to cite: pBEAST-J23101-sfGFP was a gift from Jerome Bonnet (Addgene plasmid # 116917 ; http://n2t.net/addgene:116917 ; RRID:Addgene_116917)
